Addgene plasmid #103773: pcDNA3.1-R1ACR_367-EYFP
Purpose: Anion channelrhodopsin from Rhodomonas sp. (CCMP768) for expression in mammalian cells
Depositing lab: John Spudich. Depositing organization: University of Texas Health Science Center at Houston. Publication: The Expanding Family of Natural Anion Channelrhodopsins Reveals Large Variations in Kinetics, Conductance, and Spectral Sensitivity. Govorunova EG, Sineshchekov OA, Rodarte EM, Janz R, Morelle O, Melkonian M, Wong GK, Spudich JL. Sci Rep. 2017 Mar 3;7:43358. doi: 10.1038/srep43358. PubMed 28256618.
Backbone
  Vector backbone: pcDNA3.1
  Backbone manufacturer: Invitrogen
  Backbone size w/o insert (bp): 6217
  Total vector size (bp): 7800
  Modifications to backbone: EYFP was cloned between NotI and XbaI sites
  Vector type: Mammalian Expression
Growth in bacteria
  Bacterial resistance: Ampicillin, 100 μg/mL
  Growth temperature: 37°C
  Growth strain: DH5alpha
  Copy number: High Copy
Gene/Insert
  Gene/Insert name: Anion channelrhodopsin R1ACR_367
  Species: Rhodomonas sp.
  Insert size (bp): 882
  Mutation: human codon optimized
  GenBank ID: KX879684
  Promoter: CMV
  Tag / fusion protein: EYFP (C terminal on backbone)
  Cloning method: Restriction Enzyme; 5′ cloning site BamHI (not destroyed); 3′ cloning site NotI (not destroyed)
  Sequencing primers: 5′ T7
Terms and licenses: Academic/Nonprofit Terms; Industry Terms: Not Available to Industry
How to cite: pcDNA3.1-R1ACR_367-EYFP was a gift from John Spudich (Addgene plasmid # 103773 ; http://n2t.net/addgene:103773 ; RRID:Addgene_103773)
