[The description below was written by a language model from this plasmid's Addgene catalogue record, the feature table of its GenBank file and pLannotate feature annotations shown in this document.]
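Description:
pcDNA3.1-R1ACR_367-EYFP is a mammalian expression plasmid built on the Invitrogen pcDNA3.1 backbone. It carries a human codon-optimized coding sequence for R1ACR_367, an anion channelrhodopsin from the cryptophyte alga Rhodomonas sp. (strain CCMP768). The 882 bp insert was cloned between BamHI and NotI, both of which are retained. It sits upstream of an EYFP coding sequence that had been placed in the backbone between NotI and XbaI, so the channel is produced with a C-terminal yellow fluorescent tag. Transcription is driven by the CMV immediate-early enhancer and promoter and terminated by the bGH polyadenylation signal. A T7 promoter lies just upstream of the insert and serves as a sequencing primer site. A V5 epitope sequence from the backbone is annotated downstream of EYFP, but the record does not indicate whether it is translated in frame with the fusion.

In E. coli the plasmid is maintained at high copy from a ColE1/pUC-type origin under ampicillin selection (AmpR), and an f1 origin is also present. A neomycin phosphotransferase cassette, flanked by the SV40 early promoter and the SV40 poly(A) signal, would allow G418 selection of stably transfected mammalian cells. The short ble, lacI, bom and HIV-1 LTR fragments in the generated annotation are probably backbone remnants or incidental matches rather than functional parts.

The annotated full sequence is 7,065 nt, shorter than the roughly 7,800 bp catalogue total. The channelrhodopsin itself is not annotated, although an unannotated gap between the T7 promoter and EYFP fits its size. The accompanying GenBank record covers only the 882 bp insert and has no feature annotation. The construct is intended for expressing this light-gated anion channel in mammalian cells, with EYFP fluorescence identifying the expressing cells.
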