Features (pLannotate 1.2.2; 21 found; start..end, strand, type, name):
    118..447     +  promoter       SV40 promoter: SV40 enhancer and early promoter
    514..1305    +  CDS            neo: KKA2_KLEPN - Also known as kan, nptII. Experimental evidence at protein level: Swiss-Prot protein existence level 1. Resistance to kanamycin, neomycin, paromomycin, ribostamycin, butirosin and gentamicin B. From Klebsiella pneumoniae.
   1331..1489    +  CDS            ble (fragment): BLE_KLEPN - Experimental evidence at protein level: Swiss-Prot protein existence level 1. Binding protein with a strong affinity to the bleomycin family of antibiotics. Binds to CL990; an antimitotic-antibiotic compound. From Klebsiella pneumoniae.
   1484..1605    +  polyA_signal   SV40 poly(A) signal: SV40 polyadenylation signal
   1678..1694    -  protein_bind   lac operator: The lac repressor binds to the lac operator to inhibit transcription in E. coli. This inhibition can be relieved by adding lactose or isopropyl-β-D-thiogalactopyranoside (IPTG). lac repressor encoded by lacI
   1702..1732    -  promoter       lac promoter: promoter for the E. coli lac operon
   1747..1768    -  protein_bind   CAP binding site: CAP binding activates transcription in the presence of cAMP. E. coli catabolite activator protein
   1781..1873    -  CDS            lacI (fragment): lac repressor; lacI; The lac repressor binds to the lac operator to inhibit transcription in E. coli. This inhibition can be relieved by adding lactose or isopropyl-β-D-thiogalactopyranoside (IPTG).
   2056..2644    -  rep_origin     ori: high-copy-number ColE1/pMB1/pBR322/pUC origin of replication
   2815..3675    -  CDS            AmpR: β-lactamase; bla; confers resistance to ampicillin, carbenicillin, and related antibiotics
   3676..3780    -  promoter       AmpR promoter: bla
   3839..3891    -  misc_feature   bom (fragment): basis of mobility region from pBR322
   4046..4425    +  enhancer       CMV enhancer: human cytomegalovirus immediate early enhancer
   4426..4629    +  promoter       CMV promoter: human cytomegalovirus (CMV) immediate early promoter
   4625..4658    +  LTR            5' LTR (truncated) (fragment): truncated 5' long terminal repeat (LTR) from HIV-1
   4674..4692    +  promoter       T7 promoter: promoter for bacteriophage T7 RNA polymerase
   5628..6344    +  CDS            EYFP: enhanced YFP mammalian codon-optimized
   6374..6415    +  CDS            V5 tag: epitope tag from simian virus 5
   6471..6695    +  polyA_signal   bGH poly(A) signal: bovine growth hormone polyadenylation signal
   6699..6720    +  promoter       SV40 promoter (fragment): SV40 enhancer and early promoter
   6741..104     +  rep_origin     f1 ori (across the origin) (sequence partly withheld): f1 bacteriophage origin of replication; arrow indicates direction of (+) strand synthesis
>Addgene plasmid #103773 | pcDNA3.1-R1ACR_367-EYFP | addgene full sequence | sequence record 199227 | Addgene NGS Result
ACTCAACCCTATCTCGGTCTATTCTTTTGATTTATAAGGGATTTTGCCGATTTCGGCCTATTGGTTAAAA
AATGAGCTGATTTAACAAAAATTTAACGCGAATTAATTCTGTGGAATGTGTGTCAGTTAGGGTGTGGAAA
GTCCCCAGGCTCCCCAGCAGGCAGAAGTATGCAAAGCATGCATCTCAATTAGTCAGCAACCAGGTGTGGA
AAGTCCCCAGGCTCCCCAGCAGGCAGAAGTATGCAAAGCATGCATCTCAATTAGTCAGCAACCATAGTCC
CGCCCCTAACTCCGCCCATCCCGCCCCTAACTCCGCCCAGTTCCGCCCATTCTCCGCCCCATGGCTGACT
AATTTTTTTTATTTATGCAGAGGCCGAGGCCGCCTCTGCCTCTGAGCTATTCCAGAAGTAGTGAGGAGGC
TTTTTTGGAGGCCTAGGCTTTTGCAAAAAGCTCCCGGGAGCTTGTATATCCATTTTCGGATCTGATCAAG
AGACAGGATGAGGATCGTTTCGCATGATTGAACAAGATGGATTGCACGCAGGTTCTCCGGCCGCTTGGGT
GGAGAGGCTATTCGGCTATGACTGGGCACAACAGACAATCGGCTGCTCTGATGCCGCCGTGTTCCGGCTG
TCAGCGCAGGGGCGCCCGGTTCTTTTTGTCAAGACCGACCTGTCCGGTGCCCTGAATGAACTGCAGGACG
AGGCAGCGCGGCTATCGTGGCTGGCCACGACGGGCGTTCCTTGCGCAGCTGTGCTCGACGTTGTCACTGA
AGCGGGAAGGGACTGGCTGCTATTGGGCGAAGTGCCGGGGCAGGATCTCCTGTCATCTCACCTTGCTCCT
GCCGAGAAAGTATCCATCATGGCTGATGCAATGCGGCGGCTGCATACGCTTGATCCGGCTACCTGCCCAT
TCGACCACCAAGCGAAACATCGCATCGAGCGAGCACGTACTCGGATGGAAGCCGGTCTTGTCGATCAGGA
TGATCTGGACGAAGAGCATCAGGGGCTCGCGCCAGCCGAACTGTTCGCCAGGCTCAAGGCGCGCATGCCC
GACGGCGAGGATCTCGTCGTGACCCATGGCGATGCCTGCTTGCCGAATATCATGGTGGAAAATGGCCGCT
TTTCTGGATTCATCGACTGTGGCCGGCTGGGTGTGGCGGACCGCTATCAGGACATAGCGTTGGCTACCCG
TGATATTGCTGAAGAGCTTGGCGGCGAATGGGCTGACCGCTTCCTCGTGCTTTACGGTATCGCCGCTCCC
GATTCGCAGCGCATCGCCTTCTATCGCCTTCTTGACGAGTTCTTCTGAGCGGGACTCTGGGGTTCGCGAA
ATGACCGACCAAGCGACGCCCAACCTGCCATCACGAGATTTCGATTCCACCGCCGCCTTCTATGAAAGGT
TGGGCTTCGGAATCGTTTTCCGGGACGCCGGCTGGATGATCCTCCAGCGCGGGGATCTCATGCTGGAGTT
CTTCGCCCACCCCAACTTGTTTATTGCAGCTTATAATGGTTACAAATAAAGCAATAGCATCACAAATTTC
ACAAATAAAGCATTTTTTTCACTGCATTCTAGTTGTGGTTTGTCCAAACTCATCAATGTATCTTATCATG
TCTGTATACCGTCGACCTCTAGCTAGAGCTTGGCGTAATCATGGTCATAGCTGTTTCCTGTGTGAAATTG
TTATCCGCTCACAATTCCACACAACATACGAGCCGGAAGCATAAAGTGTAAAGCCTGGGGTGCCTAATGA
GTGAGCTAACTCACATTAATTGCGTTGCGCTCACTGCCCGCTTTCCAGTCGGGAAACCTGTCGTGCCAGC
TGCATTAATGAATCGGCCAACGCGCGGGGAGAGGCGGTTTGCGTATTGGGCGCTCTTCCGCTTCCTCGCT
CACTGACTCGCTGCGCTCGGTCGTTCGGCTGCGGCGAGCGGTATCAGCTCACTCAAAGGCGGTAATACGG
TTATCCACAGAATCAGGGGATAACGCAGGAAAGAACATGTGAGCAAAAGGCCAGCAAAAGGCCAGGAACC
GTAAAAAGGCCGCGTTGCTGGCGTTTTTCCATAGGCTCCGCCCCCCTGACGAGCATCACAAAAATCGACG
CTCAAGTCAGAGGTGGCGAAACCCGACAGGACTATAAAGATACCAGGCGTTTCCCCCTGGAAGCTCCCTC
GTGCGCTCTCCTGTTCCGACCCTGCCGCTTACCGGATACCTGTCCGCCTTTCTCCCTTCGGGAAGCGTGG
CGCTTTCTCATAGCTCACGCTGTAGGTATCTCAGTTCGGTGTAGGTCGTTCGCTCCAAGCTGGGCTGTGT
GCACGAACCCCCCGTTCAGCCCGACCGCTGCGCCTTATCCGGTAACTATCGTCTTGAGTCCAACCCGGTA
AGACACGACTTATCGCCACTGGCAGCAGCCACTGGTAACAGGATTAGCAGAGCGAGGTATGTAGGCGGTG
CTACAGAGTTCTTGAAGTGGTGGCCTAACTACGGCTACACTAGAAGAACAGTATTTGGTATCTGCGCTCT
GCTGAAGCCAGTTACCTTCGGAAAAAGAGTTGGTAGCTCTTGATCCGGCAAACAAACCACCGCTGGTAGC
GGTGGTTTTTTTGTTTGCAAGCAGCAGATTACGCGCAGAAAAAAAGGATCTCAAGAAGATCCTTTGATCT
TTTCTACGGGGTCTGACGCTCAGTGGAACGAAAACTCACGTTAAGGGATTTTGGTCATGAGATTATCAAA
AAGGATCTTCACCTAGATCCTTTTAAATTAAAAATGAAGTTTTAAATCAATCTAAAGTATATATGAGTAA
ACTTGGTCTGACAGTTACCAATGCTTAATCAGTGAGGCACCTATCTCAGCGATCTGTCTATTTCGTTCAT
CCATAGTTGCCTGACTCCCCGTCGTGTAGATAACTACGATACGGGAGGGCTTACCATCTGGCCCCAGTGC
TGCAATGATACCGCGAGACCCACGCTCACCGGCTCCAGATTTATCAGCAATAAACCAGCCAGCCGGAAGG
GCCGAGCGCAGAAGTGGTCCTGCAACTTTATCCGCCTCCATCCAGTCTATTAATTGTTGCCGGGAAGCTA
GAGTAAGTAGTTCGCCAGTTAATAGTTTGCGCAACGTTGTTGCCATTGCTACAGGCATCGTGGTGTCACG
CTCGTCGTTTGGTATGGCTTCATTCAGCTCCGGTTCCCAACGATCAAGGCGAGTTACATGATCCCCCATG
TTGTGCAAAAAAGCGGTTAGCTCCTTCGGTCCTCCGATCGTTGTCAGAAGTAAGTTGGCCGCAGTGTTAT
CACTCATGGTTATGGCAGCACTGCATAATTCTCTTACTGTCATGCCATCCGTAAGATGCTTTTCTGTGAC
TGGTGAGTACTCAACCAAGTCATTCTGAGAATAGTGTATGCGGCGACCGAGTTGCTCTTGCCCGGCGTCA
ATACGGGATAATACCGCGCCACATAGCAGAACTTTAAAAGTGCTCATCATTGGAAAACGTTCTTCGGGGC
GAAAACTCTCAAGGATCTTACCGCTGTTGAGATCCAGTTCGATGTAACCCACTCGTGCACCCAACTGATC
TTCAGCATCTTTTACTTTCACCAGCGTTTCTGGGTGAGCAAAAACAGGAAGGCAAAATGCCGCAAAAAAG
GGAATAAGGGCGACACGGAAATGTTGAATACTCATACTCTTCCTTTTTCAATATTATTGAAGCATTTATC
AGGGTTATTGTCTCATGAGCGGATACATATTTGAATGTATTTAGAAAAATAAACAAATAGGGGTTCCGCG
CACATTTCCCCGAAAAGTGCCACCTGACGTCGACGGATCGGGAGATCTCCCGATCCCCTATGGTGCACTC
TCAGTACAATCTGCTCTGATGCCGCATAGTTAAGCCAGTATCTGCTCCCTGCTTGTGTGTTGGAGGTCGC
TGAGTAGTGCGCGAGCAAAATTTAAGCTACAACAAGGCAAGGCTTGACCGACAATTGCATGAAGAATCTG
CTTAGGGTTAGGCGTTTTGCGCTGCTTCGCGATGTACGGGCCAGATATACGCGTTGACATTGATTATTGA
CTAGTTATTAATAGTAATCAATTACGGGGTCATTAGTTCATAGCCCATATATGGAGTTCCGCGTTACATA
ACTTACGGTAAATGGCCCGCCTGGCTGACCGCCCAACGACCCCCGCCCATTGACGTCAATAATGACGTAT
GTTCCCATAGTAACGCCAATAGGGACTTTCCATTGACGTCAATGGGTGGAGTATTTACGGTAAACTGCCC
ACTTGGCAGTACATCAAGTGTATCATATGCCAAGTACGCCCCCTATTGACGTCAATGACGGTAAATGGCC
CGCCTGGCATTATGCCCAGTACATGACCTTATGGGACTTTCCTACTTGGCAGTACATCTACGTATTAGTC
ATCGCTATTACCATGGTGATGCGGTTTTGGCAGTACATCAATGGGCGTGGATAGCGGTTTGACTCACGGG
GATTTCCAAGTCTCCACCCCATTGACGTCAATGGGAGTTTGTTTTGGCACCAAAATCAACGGGACTTTCC
AAAATGTCGTAACAACTCCGCCCCATTGACGCAAATGGGCGGTAGGCGTGTACGGTGGGAGGTCTATATA
AGCAGAGCTCTCTGGCTAACTAGAGAACCCACTGCTTACTGGCTTATCGAAATTAATACGACTCACTATA
GGGAGACCCAAGCTGGCTAGTTAAGCTTGGTACCGAGCTCGGATCCATGAGCTACGTGGAGGACCCTGCC
TTCGGCTTCTACGGCTCCTGGGAGGCCGCCAACCAGGACTGTATTGAAAGGGGCCTCAGCACCACCAACA
ATACCAGGATGATCCAGCTGCTGTTCGCCTCCATCTGCGCCTGCCAGGTCCTGTTTATGGCCAGCAGGGC
CCCTAGGGTGACATGGGAGGCCGTGTACCTGCCCGTGGTGGAGACCGTGCTGTACGGCATGGCCAGCACC
GGCAACGGCAGCATGAGACTGGCCGACGGCAGGATCGTGCCTATCGCCAGGTTCTGTAGCTGGCTGATCA
CCTGCCCCATTATGCTGTTCCAGGTCGTGGGCATCCACGAGCTGAAGTGGAGGACCATCAGCTGCAAGAA
CATGGTGATGGCCGCCAGCCTGATCAGAACCGTGTTTGGCATCGGCGCCTCCGTGACAATTACCCCCACC
ATGAGATGGGTGCAGTACTTCCTGTCCCTGTCCTTCTTCCTGTTCGAGCTGATCGTGGTCTACCAGATCT
TCAGCGCCGGCCTGAAGAAATTCGGCGCCGTGAAGACAAGCCTGAACAACATCGTCTACAGCAGGATCAT
GTTCCTGAGGTTCCTGTTCTTCCTGAGCTGGTCCAGCTTCCCCATCATCTGGCTGCTGTCCAGCACCGGC
TTTTGTCTGGTGAACGAGGACGTGAGCGTGCTGGCCTACCTGGTCGCTGACATGATCTGCAAGAACCTGT
ACGGCATCACCAATGCCAACACCCTGTTCAGGGTGCTCAACGGCAAGTGGACCCCTGAGACAGAGGAGGA
GGCCAAGCAGCCTAAGGACAACGAGCACGCCCATGTGGGCGAGACCTATTTCGAGCAGATGCTGAGCGGC
CTGAGAGGAAGCAGGCACGCGGCCGCCGTGAGCAAGGGCGAGGAGCTGTTCACCGGGGTGGTGCCCATCC
TGGTCGAGCTGGACGGCGACGTAAACGGCCACAAGTTCAGCGTGTCCGGCGAGGGCGAGGGCGATGCCAC
CTACGGCAAGCTGACCCTGAAGTTCATCTGCACCACCGGCAAGCTGCCCGTGCCCTGGCCCACCCTCGTG
ACCACCTTCGGCTACGGCCTGCAGTGCTTCGCCCGCTACCCCGACCACATGAAGCAGCACGACTTCTTCA
AGTCCGCCATGCCCGAAGGCTACGTCCAGGAGCGCACCATCTTCTTCAAGGACGACGGCAACTACAAGAC
CCGCGCCGAGGTGAAGTTCGAGGGCGACACCCTGGTGAACCGCATCGAGCTGAAGGGCATCGACTTCAAG
GAGGACGGCAACATCCTGGGGCACAAGCTGGAGTACAACTACAACAGCCACAACGTCTATATCATGGCCG
ACAAGCAGAAGAACGGCATCAAGGTGAACTTCAAGATCCGCCACAACATCGAGGACGGCAGCGTGCAGCT
CGCCGACCACTACCAGCAGAACACCCCCATCGGCGACGGCCCCGTGCTGCTGCCCGACAACCACTACCTG
AGCTACCAGTCCGCCCTGAGCAAAGACCCCAACGAGAAGCGCGATCACATGGTCCTGCTGGAGTTCGTGA
CCGCCGCCGGGATCACTCTCGGCATGGACGAGCTGTACAAGTAACATATGCTCTAGAGGGCCCGCGGTTC
GAAGGTAAGCCTATCCCTAACCCTCTCCTCGGTCTCGATTCTACGCGTACCGGTCATCATCACCATCACC
ATTGAGTTTAAACCCGCTGATCAGCCTCGACTGTGCCTTCTAGTTGCCAGCCATCTGTTGTTTGCCCCTC
CCCCGTGCCTTCCTTGACCCTGGAAGGTGCCACTCCCACTGTCCTTTCCTAATAAAATGAGGAAATTGCA
TCGCATTGTCTGAGTAGGTGTCATTCTATTCTGGGGGGTGGGGTGGGGCAGGACAGCAAGGGGGAGGATT
GGGAAGACAATAGCAGGCATGCTGGGGATGCGGTGGGCTCTATGGCTTCTGAGGCGGAAAGAACCAGCTG
GGGCTCTAGGGGGTATCCCC
[124 nt withheld, positions 6741-6864]
C
[91 nt withheld, positions 6866-6956]
A
[49 nt withheld, positions 6958-7006]
CCTTTGACGTTGGAGTCCACGTTCTTT
[32 nt withheld, positions 7034-7065]
