LOCUS       Exported 882 bp ds-DNA linear SYN 13-JUL-2021
DEFINITION  Anion channelrhodopsin from Rhodomonas sp. (CCMP768) for expression
            in mammalian cells.
ACCESSION   .
VERSION     .
KEYWORDS    pcDNA3.1-R1ACR_367-EYFP
SOURCE      synthetic DNA construct
  ORGANISM  synthetic DNA construct
REFERENCE   1 (bases 1 to 882)
  AUTHORS   Govorunova EG, Sineshchekov OA, Rodarte EM, Janz R, Morelle O,
            Melkonian M, Wong GK, Spudich JL
  TITLE     The Expanding Family of Natural Anion Channelrhodopsins Reveals
            Large Variations in Kinetics, Conductance, and Spectral Sensitivity.
  JOURNAL   Sci Rep. 2017 Mar 3;7:43358. doi: 10.1038/srep43358.
  PUBMED    28256618
REFERENCE   2 (bases 1 to 882)
  AUTHORS   .
  TITLE     Direct Submission
  JOURNAL   Exported Jul 13, 2021 from SnapGene Server 1.1.58
            http://www.snapgene.com
FEATURES             Location/Qualifiers
     source          1..882
                     /organism="synthetic DNA construct"
                     /mol_type="other DNA"
ORIGIN
        1 atgagctacg tggaggaccc tgccttcggc ttctacggct cctgggaggc cgccaaccag
       61 gactgtattg aaaggggcct cagcaccacc aacaatacca ggatgatcca gctgctgttc
      121 gcctccatct gcgcctgcca ggtcctgttt atggccagca gggcccctag ggtgacatgg
      181 gaggccgtgt acctgcccgt ggtggagacc gtgctgtacg gcatggccag caccggcaac
      241 ggcagcatga gactggccga cggcaggatc gtgcctatcg ccaggttctg tagctggctg
      301 atcacctgcc ccattatgct gttccaggtc gtgggcatcc acgagctgaa gtggaggacc
      361 atcagctgca agaacatggt gatggccgcc agcctgatca gaaccgtgtt tggcatcggc
      421 gcctccgtga caattacccc caccatgaga tgggtgcagt acttcctgtc cctgtccttc
      481 ttcctgttcg agctgatcgt ggtctaccag atcttcagcg ccggcctgaa gaaattcggc
      541 gccgtgaaga caagcctgaa caacatcgtc tacagcagga tcatgttcct gaggttcctg
      601 ttcttcctga gctggtccag cttccccatc atctggctgc tgtccagcac cggcttttgt
      661 ctggtgaacg aggacgtgag cgtgctggcc tacctggtcg ctgacatgat ctgcaagaac
      721 ctgtacggca tcaccaatgc caacaccctg ttcagggtgc tcaacggcaa gtggacccct
      781 gagacagagg aggaggccaa gcagcctaag gacaacgagc acgcccatgt gggcgagacc
      841 tatttcgagc agatgctgag cggcctgaga ggaagcaggc ac
//
