>Addgene plasmid #103773 | pcDNA3.1-R1ACR_367-EYFP | depositor partial sequence | sequence record 196597 | EYFP
GTGAGCAAGGGCGAGGAGCTGTTCACCGGGGTGGTGCCCATCCTGGTCGAGCTGGACGGCGACGTAAACG
GCCACAAGTTCAGCGTGTCCGGCGAGGGCGAGGGCGATGCCACCTACGGCAAGCTGACCCTGAAGTTCAT
CTGCACCACCGGCAAGCTGCCCGTGCCCTGGCCCACCCTCGTGACCACCTTCGGCTACGGCCTGCAGTGC
TTCGCCCGCTACCCCGACCACATGAAGCAGCACGACTTCTTCAAGTCCGCCATGCCCGAAGGCTACGTCC
AGGAGCGCACCATCTTCTTCAAGGACGACGGCAACTACAAGACCCGCGCCGAGGTGAAGTTCGAGGGCGA
CACCCTGGTGAACCGCATCGAGCTGAAGGGCATCGACTTCAAGGAGGACGGCAACATCCTGGGGCACAAG
CTGGAGTACAACTACAACAGCCACAACGTCTATATCATGGCCGACAAGCAGAAGAACGGCATCAAGGTGA
ACTTCAAGATCCGCCACAACATCGAGGACGGCAGCGTGCAGCTCGCCGACCACTACCAGCAGAACACCCC
CATCGGCGACGGCCCCGTGCTGCTGCCCGACAACCACTACCTGAGCTACCAGTCCGCCCTGAGCAAAGAC
CCCAACGAGAAGCGCGATCACATGGTCCTGCTGGAGTTCGTGACCGCCGCCGGGATCACTCTCGGCATGG
ACGAGCTGTACAAGTAA
